Addgene plasmid #65320: POT4-RFP
Purpose: receiving vector of standard transcription units(TUs) in YeastFab work, useful for further assembly
Depositing lab: Junbiao Dai. Depositing organization: Tsinghua University. Publication: YeastFab: the design and construction of standard biological parts for metabolic engineering in Saccharomyces cerevisiae. Guo Y, Dong J, Zhou T, Auxillos J, Li T, Zhang W, Wang L, Shen Y, Luo Y, Zheng Y, Lin J, Chen GQ, Wu Q, Cai Y, Dai J. Nucleic Acids Res. 2015 May 8. pii: gkv464. 10.1093/nar/gkv464 PubMed 25956650.
Backbone
  Vector backbone: pRS416
  Backbone manufacturer: Agilent Technologies
  Vector type: Synthetic Biology
Growth in bacteria
  Bacterial resistance: Ampicillin, 100 μg/mL
  Growth temperature: 37°C
  Growth strain: DH5alpha
  Copy number: High Copy
Gene/Insert
  Gene/Insert name: RFP
  Insert size (bp): 1130
  Cloning method: Unknown
  Sequencing primers: 5′ M13-F20; 3′ M13 Reverse
Terms and licenses: Academic/Nonprofit Terms; Industry Terms: Not Available to Industry
Depositor comments: the RFP gene was used for screening positive transformants(original plasmids would appear red due to expression of RFP, when RFP was replaced by desired inserts, the colony was white)
How to cite: POT4-RFP was a gift from Junbiao Dai (Addgene plasmid # 65320 ; http://n2t.net/addgene:65320 ; RRID:Addgene_65320)
