[The description below was written by a language model from this plasmid's Addgene catalogue record and pLannotate feature annotations shown in this document.]
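Description:
POT4-RFP is an E. coli–yeast shuttle vector built on the pRS416 backbone and used as a receiving (acceptor) plasmid for standard transcription units in the YeastFab parts-assembly system for Saccharomyces cerevisiae. In bacteria it replicates from a high-copy ColE1/pUC-type origin and is selected with ampicillin through the bla gene. In yeast it is maintained as a low-copy centromeric plasmid through a CEN6/ARS element and is selected by the URA3 marker, which complements uracil auxotrophy and can be counterselected with 5-FOA. An f1 origin and remnants of the pBluescript-style polylinker region are also present. These remnants include the lac promoter/operator, a lacZα fragment, and flanking T3 and T7 promoters. The short bom, rop and lacI fragments appear to be backbone remnants.

The roughly 1.1 kb insert sits within the former multiple cloning site and is a bacterial RFP expression cassette. It has its own lac promoter with CAP binding site and operator, the mRFP1 coding sequence, and the rrnB T1 terminator. This cassette acts as a visual dropout marker rather than a yeast reporter. E. coli colonies carrying the unmodified plasmid turn red, whereas clones in which the cassette has been replaced by the desired insert are white, so correct transformants can be picked by colour. The record gives the cloning method as unknown, and the feature table does not annotate the restriction sites or overhangs used for the replacement. The assembled transcription units are stated to be useful for further assembly, in line with the system's metabolic engineering focus. The "POT4" name suggests a series of such acceptor vectors, but the record does not say what distinguishes this one.
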