Features (pLannotate 1.2.2; 25 found; start..end, strand, type, name):
     63..566     -  misc_feature   CEN/ARS: S. cerevisiae CEN6 centromere fused to an autonomously replicating sequence
    603..707     +  promoter       AmpR promoter: bla
    708..1568    +  CDS            AmpR: β-lactamase; bla; confers resistance to ampicillin, carbenicillin, and related antibiotics
   1739..2327    +  rep_origin     ori: high-copy-number ColE1/pMB1/pBR322/pUC origin of replication
   2510..2602    +  CDS            lacI (fragment): lac repressor; lacI; The lac repressor binds to the lac operator to inhibit transcription in E. coli. This inhibition can be relieved by adding lactose or isopropyl-β-D-thiogalactopyranoside (IPTG).
   2615..2636    +  protein_bind   CAP binding site: CAP binding activates transcription in the presence of cAMP. E. coli catabolite activator protein
   2651..2681    +  promoter       lac promoter: promoter for the E. coli lac operon
   2689..2705    +  protein_bind   lac operator: The lac repressor binds to the lac operator to inhibit transcription in E. coli. This inhibition can be relieved by adding lactose or isopropyl-β-D-thiogalactopyranoside (IPTG). lac repressor encoded by lacI
   2750..2768    +  promoter       T3 promoter: promoter for bacteriophage T3 RNA polymerase
   2781..2804    +  misc_feature   MCS (fragment): pBluescript multiple cloning site
   2866..2953    +  CDS            lacI (fragment): lac repressor; lacI; The lac repressor binds to the lac operator to inhibit transcription in E. coli. This inhibition can be relieved by adding lactose or isopropyl-β-D-thiogalactopyranoside (IPTG).
   2966..2987    +  protein_bind   CAP binding site: CAP binding activates transcription in the presence of cAMP. E. coli catabolite activator protein
   3002..3032    +  promoter       lac promoter: promoter for the E. coli lac operon
   3040..3056    +  protein_bind   lac operator: The lac repressor binds to the lac operator to inhibit transcription in E. coli. This inhibition can be relieved by adding lactose or isopropyl-β-D-thiogalactopyranoside (IPTG). lac repressor encoded by lacI
   3092..3766    +  CDS            mRFP1: mRFP1 is a basic (constitutively fluorescent) red fluorescent protein published in 2002, derived from Discosoma sp.. It is reported to be a somewhat slowly-maturing monomer with low acid sensitivity.
   3814..3885    +  terminator     rrnB T1 terminator: transcription terminator T1 from the E. coli rrnB gene
   3956..3976    +  misc_feature   MCS (fragment): pBluescript multiple cloning site
   3985..4003    -  promoter       T7 promoter: promoter for bacteriophage T7 RNA polymerase
   4011..4166    +  CDS            lacZα (fragment): LacZα fragment of β-galactosidase; lacZ fragment
   4170..4598    +  rep_origin     f1 ori (sequence partly withheld): f1 bacteriophage origin of replication; arrow indicates direction of (+) strand synthesis
   4626..4677    -  misc_feature   bom (fragment): basis of mobility region from pBR322
   4756..5559    -  CDS            URA3: orotidine-5'-phosphate decarboxylase, required for uracil biosynthesis; S. cerevisiae URA3; yeast auxotrophic marker, counterselectable with 5-fluoroorotic acid (5-FOA)
   5560..5775    -  promoter       URA3 promoter: S. cerevisiae URA3
   5783..5832    -  misc_feature   bom (fragment): basis of mobility region from pBR322
   5934..5969    -  CDS            rop (fragment): Rop protein, which maintains plasmids at low copy number; rop
>Addgene plasmid #65320 | POT4-RFP | addgene full sequence | sequence record 415204 | Addgene NGS Result
AGGGCCTCGTGATACGCCTATTTTTATAGGTTAATGTCATGATAATAATGGTTTCTTAGACGGATCGCTT
GCCTGTAACTTACACGCGCCTCGTATCTTTTAATGATGGAATAATTTGGGAATTTACTCTGTGTTTATTT
ATTTTTATGTTTTGTATTTGGATTTTAGAAAGTAAATAAAGAAGGTAGAAGAGTTACGGAATGAAGAAAA
AAAAATAAACAAAGGTTTAAAAAATTTCAACAAAAAGCGTACTTTACATATATATTTATTAGACAAGAAA
AGCAGATTAAATAGATATACATTCGATTAACGATAAGTAAAATGTAAAATCACAGGATTTTCGTGTGTGG
TCTTCTACACAGACAAGATGAAACAATTCGGCATTAATACCTGAGAGCAGGAAGAGCAAGATAAAAGGTA
GTATTTGTTGGCGATCCCCCTAGAGTCTTTTACATCTTCGGAAAACAAAAACTATTTTTTCTTTAATTTC
TTTTTTTACTTTCTATTTTTAATTTATATATTTATATTAAAAAATTTAAATTATAATTATTTTTATAGCA
CGTGATGAAAAGGACCCAGGTGGCACTTTTCGGGGAAATGTGCGCGGAACCCCTATTTGTTTATTTTTCT
AAATACATTCAAATATGTATCCGCTCATGAGACAATAACCCTGATAAATGCTTCAATAATATTGAAAAAG
GAAGAGTATGAGTATTCAACATTTCCGTGTCGCCCTTATTCCCTTTTTTGCGGCATTTTGCCTTCCTGTT
TTTGCTCACCCAGAAACGCTGGTGAAAGTAAAAGATGCTGAAGATCAGTTGGGTGCACGAGTGGGTTACA
TCGAACTGGATCTCAACAGCGGTAAGATCCTTGAGAGTTTTCGCCCCGAAGAACGTTTTCCAATGATGAG
CACTTTTAAAGTTCTGCTATGTGGCGCGGTATTATCCCGTATTGACGCCGGGCAAGAGCAACTCGGTCGC
CGCATACACTATTCTCAGAATGACTTGGTTGAGTACTCACCAGTCACAGAAAAGCATCTTACGGATGGCA
TGACAGTAAGAGAATTATGCAGTGCTGCCATAACCATGAGTGATAACACTGCGGCCAACTTACTTCTGAC
AACGATCGGAGGACCGAAGGAGCTAACCGCTTTTTTGCACAACATGGGGGATCATGTAACTCGCCTTGAT
CGTTGGGAACCGGAGCTGAATGAAGCCATACCAAACGACGAGCGTGACACCACGATGCCTGTAGCAATGG
CAACAACGTTGCGCAAACTATTAACTGGCGAACTACTTACTCTAGCTTCCCGGCAACAATTAATAGACTG
GATGGAGGCGGATAAAGTTGCAGGACCACTTCTGCGCTCGGCCCTTCCGGCTGGCTGGTTTATTGCTGAT
AAATCTGGAGCCGGTGAGCGTGGTAGTCGCGGTATCATTGCAGCACTGGGGCCAGATGGTAAGCCCTCCC
GTATCGTAGTTATCTACACGACGGGGAGTCAGGCAACTATGGATGAACGAAATAGACAGATCGCTGAGAT
AGGTGCCTCACTGATTAAGCATTGGTAACTGTCAGACCAAGTTTACTCATATATACTTTAGATTGATTTA
AAACTTCATTTTTAATTTAAAAGGATCTAGGTGAAGATCCTTTTTGATAATCTCATGACCAAAATCCCTT
AACGTGAGTTTTCGTTCCACTGAGCGTCAGACCCCGTAGAAAAGATCAAAGGATCTTCTTGAGATCCTTT
TTTTCTGCGCGTAATCTGCTGCTTGCAAACAAAAAAACCACCGCTACCAGCGGTGGTTTGTTTGCCGGAT
CAAGAGCTACCAACTCTTTTTCCGAAGGTAACTGGCTTCAGCAGAGCGCAGATACCAAATACTGTTCTTC
TAGTGTAGCCGTAGTTAGGCCACCACTTCAAGAACTCTGTAGCACCGCCTACATACCTCGCTCTGCTAAT
CCTGTTACCAGTGGCTGCTGCCAGTGGCGATAAGTCGTGTCTTACCGGGTTGGACTCAAGACGATAGTTA
CCGGATAAGGCGCAGCGGTCGGGCTGAACGGGGGGTTCGTGCACACAGCCCAGCTTGGAGCGAACGACCT
ACACCGAACTGAGATACCTACAGCGTGAGCTATGAGAAAGCGCCACGCTTCCCGAAGGGAGAAAGGCGGA
CAGGTATCCGGTAAGCGGCAGGGTCGGAACAGGAGAGCGCACGAGGGAGCTTCCAGGGGGAAACGCCTGG
TATCTTTATAGTCCTGTCGGGTTTCGCCACCTCTGACTTGAGCGTCGATTTTTGTGATGCTCGTCAGGGG
GGCGGAGCCTATGGAAAAACGCCAGCAACGCGGCCTTTTTACGGTTCCTGGCCTTTTGCTGGCCTTTTGC
TCACATGTTCTTTCCTGCGTTATCCCCTGATTCTGTGGATAACCGTATTACCGCCTTTGAGTGAGCTGAT
ACCGCTCGCCGCAGCCGAACGACCGAGCGCAGCGAGTCAGTGAGCGAGGAAGCGGAAGAGCGCCCAATAC
GCAAACCGCCTCTCCCCGCGCGTTGGCCGATTCATTAATGCAGCTGGCACGACAGGTTTCCCGACTGGAA
AGCGGGCAGTGAGCGCAACGCAATTAATGTGAGTTAGCTCACTCATTAGGCACCCCAGGCTTTACACTTT
ATGCTTCCGGCTCGTATGTTGTGTGGAATTGTGAGCGGATAACAATTTCACACAGGAAACAGCTATGACC
ATGATTACGCCAAGCGCGCAATTAACCCTCACTAAAGGGAACAAAAGCTGGAGCTCCACCGCGGTGGCGG
CCGCGAATTCCCCGGGTCTAGAGGTCTCGGTGGCAGTGACTCGGTCTCTAGGCGGCTAGAGACGGCAATA
CGCAAACCGCCTCTAGCCGCGCGTTGGCCGATTCATTAATGCAGCTGGCACGACAGGTTTCCCGACTGGA
AAGCGGGCAGTGAGCGCAACGCAATTAATGTGAGTTAGCTCACTCATTAGGCACCCCAGGCTTTACACTT
TATGCTTCCGGCTCGTATGTTGTGTGGAATTGTGAGCGGATAACAATTTCACACATACTAGAGAAAGAGG
AGAAATACTAGATGGCTTCCTCCGAAGACGTTATCAAAGAGTTCATGCGTTTCAAAGTTCGTATGGAAGG
TTCCGTTAACGGTCACGAGTTCGAAATCGAAGGTGAAGGTGAAGGTCGTCCGTACGAAGGTACCCAGACC
GCTAAACTGAAAGTTACCAAAGGTGGTCCGCTGCCGTTCGCTTGGGACATCCTGTCCCCGCAGTTCCAGT
ACGGTTCCAAAGCTTACGTTAAACACCCGGCTGACATCCCGGACTACCTGAAACTGTCCTTCCCGGAAGG
TTTCAAATGGGAACGTGTTATGAACTTCGAAGACGGTGGTGTTGTTACCGTTACCCAGGACTCCTCCCTG
CAAGACGGTGAGTTCATCTACAAAGTTAAACTGCGTGGTACCAACTTCCCGTCCGACGGTCCGGTTATGC
AGAAAAAAACCATGGGTTGGGAAGCTTCCACCGAACGTATGTACCCGGAAGACGGTGCTCTGAAAGGTGA
AATCAAAATGCGTCTGAAACTGAAAGACGGTGGTCACTACGACGCTGAAGTTAAAACCACCTACATGGCT
AAAAAACCGGTTCAGCTGCCGGGTGCTTACAAAACCGACATCAAACTGGACATCACCTCCCACAACGAAG
ACTACACCATCGTTGAACAGTACGAACGTGCTGAAGGTCGTCACTCCACCGGTGCTTAATAACGCTGATA
GTGCTAGTGTAGATCGCTACTAGAGCCAGGCATCAAATAAAACGAAAGGCTCAGTCGAAAGACTGGGCCT
TTCGTTTTATCTGTTGTTTGTCGGTGAACGCTCTCTACTAGAGCGTCTCACCTCTGCCAGAGACCCAAGA
CACTGCGGATCGAGACCACTAGTACCGGTCTGCAGCTCGAGGGGGGGCCCGGTACCCAATTCGCCCTATA
GTGAGTCGTATTACGCGCGCTCACTGGCCGTCGTTTTACAACGTCGTGACTGGGAAAACCCTGGCGTTAC
CCAACTTAATCGCCTTGCAGCACATCCCCCTTTCGCCAGCTGGCGTAATAGCGAAGAGGCCCGCACCGAT
CGCCCTTCCCAACAGTTGCGCAGCCTGAATGGCGAATGG
[124 nt withheld, positions 4170-4293]
C
[91 nt withheld, positions 4295-4385]
A
[49 nt withheld, positions 4387-4435]
CCTTTGACGTTGGAGTCCACGTTCTTT
[37 nt withheld, positions 4463-4499]
ACCCTATCTCGGTCTATTCTTTTGATTTATAAGGGATTTTGCCGATTTCGGCCTATTGGTTAAAAAATGA
GCTGATTTAACAAAAATTTAACGCGAATTTTAACAAAATATTAACGCTTACAATTTCCTGATGCGGTATT
TTCTCCTTACGCATCTGTGCGGTATTTCACACCGCATAGGGTAATAACTGATATAATTAAATTGAAGCTC
TAATTTGTGAGTTTAGTATACATGCATTTACTTATAATACAGTTTTTTAGTTTTGCTGGCCGCATCTTCT
CAAATATGCTTCCCAGCCTGCTTTTCTGTAACGTTCACCCTCTACCTTAGCATCCCTTCCCTTTGCAAAT
AGTCCTCTTCCAACAATAATAATGTCAGATCCTGTAGACACCACATCATCCACGGTTCTATACTGTTGAC
CCAATGCGTCACCCTTGTCATCTAAACCCACACCGGGTGTCATAATCAACCAATCGTAACCTTCATCTCT
TCCACCCATGTCTCTTTGAGCAATAAAGCCGATAACAAAATCTTTGTCGCTCTTCGCAATGTCAACAGTA
CCCTTAGTATATTCTCCAGTAGATAGGGAGCCCTTGCATGACAATTCTGCTAACATCAAAAGGCCTCTAG
GTTCCTTTGTTACTTCTTCTGCCGCCTGCTTCAAACCGCTAACAATACCTGGGCCCACCACACCGTGTGC
ATTCGTAATGTCTGCCCATTCTGCTATTCTGTATACACCCGCAGAGTACTGCAATTTGACTGTATTACCA
ATGTCAGCAAATTTTCTGTCTTCGAAGAGTAAAAAATTGTACTTGGCGGATAATGCCTTTAGCGGCTTAA
CTGTGCCCTCCATGGAAAAATCAGTCAAGATATCCACATGTGTTTTTAGTAAACAAATTTTGGGACCTAA
TGCTTCAACTAACTCCAGTAATTCCTTGGTGGTACGAACATCCAATGAAGCACACAAGTTTGTTTGCTTT
TCGTGCATGATATTAAATAGCTTGGCAGCAACAGGACTAGGATGAGTAGCAGCACGTTCCTTATATGTAG
CTTTCGACATGATTTATCTTCGTTTCCTGCAGGTTTTTGTTCTGTGCAGTTGGGTTAAGAATACTGGGCA
ATTTCATGTTTCTTCAACACTACATATGCGTATATATACCAATCTAAGTCTGTGCTCCTTCCTTCGTTCT
TCCTTCTGTTCGGAGATTACCGAATCAAAAAAATTTCAAGGAAACCGAAATCAAAAAAAAGAATAAAAAA
AAAATGATGAATTGAAAAGGTGGTATGGTGCACTCTCAGTACAATCTGCTCTGATGCCGCATAGTTAAGC
CAGCCCCGACACCCGCCAACACCCGCTGACGCGCCCTGACGGGCTTGTCTGCTCCCGGCATCCGCTTACA
GACAAGCTGTGACAATCTCCGGGAGCTGCATGTGTCAGAGGTTTTCACCGTCATCACCGAAACGCGCGAG
ATTAA
