>Addgene plasmid #65320 | POT4-RFP | addgene partial sequence | sequence record 140692 | M13-F20 5'-TGTAAAACGACGGCCAGT-3'
CCCCTCGAGCTGCAGACCGGTACTAGTGGTCTCGATCCGCAGTGTCTTGGGTCTCTGGCAGAGGTGAGAC
GCTCTAGTAGAGAGCGTTCACCGACAAACAACAGATAAAACGAAAGGCCCAGTCTTTCGACTGAGCCTTT
CGTTTTATTTGATGCCTGGCTCTAGTAGCGATCTACACTAGCACTATCAGCGTTATTAAGCACCGGTGGA
GTGACGACCTTCAGCACGTTCGTACTGTTCAACGATGGTGTAGTCTTCGTTGTGGGAGGTGATGTCCAGT
TTGATGTCGGTTTTGTAAGCACCCGGCAGCTGAACCGGTTTTTTAGCCATGTAGGTGGTTTTAACTTCAG
CGTCGTAGTGACCACCGTCTTTCAGTTTCAGACGCATTTTGATTTCACCTTTCAGAGCACCGTCTTCCGG
GTACATACGTTCGGTGGAAGCTTCCCAACCCATGGTTTTTTTCTGCATAACCGGACCGTCGGACGGGAAG
TTGGTACCACGCAGTTTAACTTTGTAGATGAACTCACCGTCTTGCAGGGAGGAGTCCTGGGTAACGGTAA
CAACACCACCGTCTTCGAAGTTCATAACACGTTCCCATTTGAAACCTTCCGGGAAGGACAGTTTCAGGTA
GTCCGGGATGTCAGCCGGGTGTTTAACGTAAGCTTTGGAACCGTACTGGAACTGCGGGGACAGGATGTCC
CAAGCGAACGGCAGCGGACCACCTTTGGTAACTTTCAGTTTAGCGGTCTGGGTACCTTCGTACGGACGAC
CTTCACCTTCACCTTCGATT
